Addgene plasmid #187100: Ttx-3-mCherry-SL2-Post-SPHERE-SF-iGluSnFR
Purpose: Glutamate sensor for localization to membrane contatct
Depositing lab: Kotaro Oka. Depositing organization: Keio University. Publication: Genetically encoded sensors for analysing neurotransmission among synaptically-connected neurons. Shindo Y, Ashida K, Masamoto K, Takuwa H, Takahashi M, Higuchi M, Ide R, Hotta K, Oka K. bioRxiv 2022 10.1101/2022.04.03.486903.
Backbone
  Vector backbone: pDEST
  Backbone size w/o insert (bp): 4419
  Vector type: Worm Expression
Growth in bacteria
  Bacterial resistance: Ampicillin, 100 μg/mL
  Growth temperature: 37°C
  Growth strain: DH5alpha
  Copy number: Unknown
Gene/Insert
  Gene/Insert name: Post-SPHERE-SF-iGluSnFR
  Species: Synthetic
  Insert size (bp): 3049
  Promoter: Ttx-3
  Tag / fusion protein: mCherry-SL2 (N terminal on insert)
  Cloning method: Gateway Cloning
Resource information
  A portion of this plasmid was derived from a plasmid made by: Loren Looger, Robert Campbell and Bong-Kiun Kaang, Addgene #106202, #107337, #107335, #111585
Terms and licenses: Academic/Nonprofit Terms; Industry Terms: Not Available to Industry
Depositor comments: Please visit https://www.biorxiv.org/content/10.1101/2022.04.03.486903v1 for bioRxiv preprint.
How to cite: Ttx-3-mCherry-SL2-Post-SPHERE-SF-iGluSnFR was a gift from Kotaro Oka (Addgene plasmid # 187100 ; http://n2t.net/addgene:187100 ; RRID:Addgene_187100)
