[The description below was written by a language model from this plasmid's Addgene catalogue record and pLannotate feature annotations shown in this document.]
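Description:
Ttx-3-mCherry-SL2-Post-SPHERE-SF-iGluSnFR is a C. elegans expression plasmid built by Gateway cloning in a pDEST-type backbone. It is maintained in E. coli through a ColE1/pUC-type origin and selected with ampicillin via the β-lactamase gene. Remnants of lac regulatory elements, rop and bom are also annotated in the backbone. The full sequence record is about 7.5 kb.

The regulatory region sits between attB1 and attB2 recombination sites and is annotated as a fragment matching the ttx-3 locus, consistent with the recorded Ttx-3 promoter. ttx-3 is a gene associated with AIY interneuron specification, so the promoter is presumably meant to restrict expression to a small set of neurons. Downstream lies a bicistronic unit. mCherry comes first as a red marker of expressing cells, and the name indicates it is followed by an SL2 trans-splicing spacer, which is not separately annotated. In worms this spacer allows a second protein to be made independently from the same operon-like transcript.

The second product is the synthetic Post-SPHERE-SF-iGluSnFR sensor. Its annotated pieces include a short mouse immunoglobulin kappa fragment, probably a secretion leader, and an Abl-derived fragment. These are followed by the E. coli glutamate-binding protein GltI with superfolder GFP sequence, which form the iGluSnFR sensing core, and then a neuroligin-like segment that likely supplies membrane anchoring. A region matching aex-5 follows the cassette; its role is not stated.

The stated purpose is a glutamate sensor localized to membrane contact sites, for imaging neurotransmission between synaptically connected neurons. The "Post" name suggests a postsynaptic half of a paired system, but the record does not describe the mechanism.
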