Features (pLannotate 1.2.2; 19 found; start..end, strand, type, name):
     29..53      +  protein_bind   attB1: mutant version of attB; recombination site for the Gateway® BP reaction BP Clonase™
    306..890     +  CDS            ttx-3 (fragment): TTX3_CAEEL - Experimental evidence at protein level: Swiss-Prot protein existence level 1. Required for specification of the AIA and AIY interneurons and the NSM neurons. Positively regulates the expression of a number of genes including ceh-23, kal-1, hen-1, ser-2, unc-17 and sra-11 in AIY interneurons and cat-4, flp-4, bas-1, ptps-1 and mgl-1 in NSM neurons. Also acts in an autoregulatory feedback loop to maintain its own expression. Plays a role in the thermotactic response, olfactory imprinting, regulation of longevity, control of dauer formation and axon outgrowth and pathfinding. Not req
    897..921     -  protein_bind   attB2: mutant version of attB; recombination site for the Gateway® BP reaction BP Clonase™
    953..1660    +  CDS            mCherry: mCherry is a basic (constitutively fluorescent) red fluorescent protein published in 2004, derived from Discosoma sp.. It is reported to be a very rapidly-maturing monomer with low acid sensitivity.
   1914..1976    +  CDS            KV3A6_MOUSE (fragment): Experimental evidence at protein level: Swiss-Prot protein existence level 1. From Mus musculus (Mouse).
   1992..2174    +  CDS            ABL (fragment): ABL_FSVHY - Experimental evidence at transcript level: Swiss-Prot protein existence level 2. From Feline sarcoma virus (strain Hardy-Zuckerman 2).
   2205..2996    +  CDS            gltI (fragment): GLTI_ECOLI - Also known as ybeJ, yzzK. Experimental evidence at protein level: Swiss-Prot protein existence level 1. Part of the ABC transporter complex GltIJKL involved in glutamate and aspartate uptake. Binds to both glutamate and aspartate. From Escherichia coli (strain K12).
   3003..3278    +  CDS            Superfolder GFP (fragment): Superfolder GFP is a basic (constitutively fluorescent) green fluorescent protein published in 2005, derived from Aequorea victoria. It is reported to be a very rapidly-maturing weak dimer.
   3351..3971    +  CDS            NLGN4X: NLGNX_MACMU - Also known as NLGN4. Experimental evidence at transcript level: Swiss-Prot protein existence level 2. Putative neuronal cell surface protein involved in cell-cell- interactions. From Macaca mulatta (Rhesus macaque).
   4614..4766    +  CDS            aex-5 (fragment): AEX5_CAEEL - Also known as kpc-3 From Caenorhabditis elegans.
   4894..4929    +  CDS            rop (fragment): Rop protein, which maintains plasmids at low copy number; rop
   5031..5130    +  misc_feature   bom (fragment): basis of mobility region from pBR322
   5228..5332    +  promoter       AmpR promoter: bla
   5333..6193    +  CDS            AmpR: β-lactamase; bla; confers resistance to ampicillin, carbenicillin, and related antibiotics
   6364..6952    +  rep_origin     ori: high-copy-number ColE1/pMB1/pBR322/pUC origin of replication
   7135..7227    +  CDS            lacI (fragment): lac repressor; lacI; The lac repressor binds to the lac operator to inhibit transcription in E. coli. This inhibition can be relieved by adding lactose or isopropyl-β-D-thiogalactopyranoside (IPTG).
   7240..7261    +  protein_bind   CAP binding site: CAP binding activates transcription in the presence of cAMP. E. coli catabolite activator protein
   7276..7306    +  promoter       lac promoter: promoter for the E. coli lac operon
   7314..7330    +  protein_bind   lac operator: The lac repressor binds to the lac operator to inhibit transcription in E. coli. This inhibition can be relieved by adding lactose or isopropyl-β-D-thiogalactopyranoside (IPTG). lac repressor encoded by lacI
>Addgene plasmid #187100 | Ttx-3-mCherry-SL2-Post-SPHERE-SF-iGluSnFR | addgene full sequence | sequence record 369252 | Addgene NGS Result
ACTTGGAAATGAAATAAGCTACCCATCAACAAGTTTGTACAAAAAAGCAGGCTGGATCCAAGCTTTTTTG
AAACGATCTTTGTTATCAATGATGTGTCATAAAAACACATGTTTTCCAGTTCAATAGTGAACACGTAAAA
ACCAGAAGAATGTTTGATTTGGAAGACGTAGCAGTATTTTTTTGAAAACATTTTTTTTAATGAAATAATT
TAATATATTAAAATTGTGTTTTTTTTATGACCCGATTATATCACTTATCTATTCAGACGTTGTTAAATTT
TCCCTAAACTTTTTTTTACTTCAGACAATTGCTGCTGATGCTTACCAACTCTTCCTCAAAGGAGACTATT
GCCACCCAGGTTGTTACAAACTCGGTGCCTTCTGCATTCCAGTTTGATTGGAGCTCACATTTCAAAGAAG
AATATGATTTGGTGGAAAAGTTGAACTCCCCGCAATATACCAACTTAACGTCCATATCCCCTTCCTCATC
AACTGATTCCAACAACTTAATTCTACGGCAAATTCAGATACCGAAGATTGAGCCGGCACTTTTGAGTGAG
CATCTATTACAGCGATTTTCTCTAATTTAACCCGAAATTATAACCTGTTTTTTTTTCGAAAATGACTCAT
TTTTCTCGAATACAGAGTTGAGAATAAAAATAGCAAGGTCGTGTATTTTATCATGTCGCTATTTTTCTTA
ACGAAGCCAATAACAATGCCACTTATTTCAAGTCTTGAGAAACAAATTATTTGACGAAAATGTTTTTTTT
TCAAAGATTTACTGCTTTAACTTTACAGATCAGTGTTGTCTCTGCACATTTGCAATTGTCGATAAAGAAA
TCAGTGTTGTTGACGGAAAATATTATCATAATAATTGTCTTCGGTGTCAAAGGATCACCCAGCTTTCTTG
TACAAAGTGGTTGATGGGACGATATCGGGTACCGGTAGAAAAATGGTGAGCAAGGGCGAGGAGGATAACA
TGGCCATCATCAAGGAGTTCATGCGCTTCAAGGTGCACATGGAGGGCTCCGTGAACGGCCACGAGTTCGA
GATCGAGGGCGAGGGCGAGGGCCGCCCCTACGAGGGCACCCAGACCGCCAAGCTGAAGGTGACCAAGGGT
GGCCCCCTGCCCTTCGCCTGGGACATCCTGTCCCCTCAGTTCATGTACGGCTCCAAGGCCTACGTGAAGC
ACCCCGCCGACATCCCCGACTACTTGAAGCTGTCCTTCCCCGAGGGCTTCAAGTGGGAGCGCGTGATGAA
CTTCGAGGACGGCGGCGTGGTGACCGTGACCCAGGACTCCTCCCTGCAGGACGGCGAGTTCATCTACAAG
GTGAAGCTGCGCGGCACCAACTTCCCCTCCGACGGCCCCGTAATGCAGAAGAAGACCATGGGCTGGGAGG
CCTCCTCCGAGCGGATGTACCCCGAGGACGGCGCCCTGAAGGGCGAGATCAAGCAGAGGCTGAAGCTGAA
GGACGGCGGCCACTACGACGCTGAGGTCAAGACCACCTACAAGGCCAAGAAGCCCGTGCAGCTGCCCGGC
GCCTACAACGTCAACATCAAGTTGGACATCACCTCCCACAACGAGGACTACACCATCGTGGAACAGTACG
AACGCGCCGAGGGCCGCCACTCCACCGGCGGCATGGACGAGCTGTACAAGTAAGCTGTCTCATCCTACTT
TCACCTAGTTAACTGCTTGTCTTAAAATCTATGCTTCTCTTTAGTATCTAAAATTTTCCTAGAAGCTTAC
AAGTATATAAATGGTCTCTTCTCAATAAAGGTTGTATATTTATTCATCTTATTGAATCTGCCATTTCCTC
GTTTTTGCGAGTTTATATACCTTCCAATTTTCTTTCTATTGTATTTTCAACTTCTAATTTTAATTCAGGG
AAACTGCTGTACCGGTAGAAAAAATGGAGACCGACACCCTTCTTCTTTGGGTCCTTCTTCTTTGGGTTCC
AGGATCTACCGGAGATGCTCCAGTTGGAGGAAACGATCCAAACCTTTTCGTCGCTCTTTACGATTTCGTC
GCTTCCGGAGATAACACCCTTTCTATCACTAAGGGAGAGAAGCTTCGTGTTCTTGGATACAACCATAACG
GAGAATGGTGCGAGGCTCAAACTAAGAACGGACAAGGATGGGTTCCATCTAACTACATCACTCCAGTTAA
CTCTACTGGAGGAGGATCTGGAGGAGGATCTGGAGCTGCTGGATCCACCCTTGATAAGATCGCTAAGAAC
GGAGTTATCGTTGTTGGACACCGTGAGTCCTCTGTTCCATTCTCCTACTACGATAACCAACAAAAGGTTG
TTGGATACTCTCAAGACTACTCCAACGCTATCGTCGAGGCTGTTAAGAAGAAGCTTAATAAGCCAGATCT
TCAAGTTAAGCTTATCCCAATCACTTCTCAAAACCGTATCCCACTTCTTCAAAACGGAACCTTCGACTTC
GAGTGCGGATCCACTACCAACAACGTTGAGCGTCAAAAGCAAGCTGCCTTCTCCGATACCATCTTCGTTG
TTGGAACCCGTCTTCTTACTAAGAAGGGAGGAGACATTAAGGACTTCGCTAACCTTAAGGTAAGTTTAAA
CATATATATACTAACTAACCCTGATTATTTAAATTTTCAGGATAAGGCTGTTGTTGTTACCTCTGGAACC
ACCTCCGAGGTCCTTCTTAACAAGCTTAACGAGGAACAGAAGATGAACATGCGTATTATCTCCGCTAAGG
ACCACGGAGATTCCTTCCGTACCCTTGAGTCTGGACGTGCTGTCGCTTTCATGATGGACGACGTCCTTCT
TGCTGGAGAGCGTGCTAAGGCTAAGAAGCCAGATAACTGGGAGATCGTTGGAAAGCCACAATCCCAAGAA
GCTTACGGATGCATGCTTCGCAAGGACGACCCACAATTCAAGAAGCTTATGGACGATACCATCGCCCAAG
TTCAAACCTCTGGAGAGGCTGAGAAGTGGTTCGACAAATGGTTCAAGAACCCAATCCTTGTTTCTCACAA
CGTTTACATCACCGCTGATAAGCAAAAGAACGGAATTAAGGCTAACTTCAAGATCCGTCATAACGTTGAG
GATGGATCCGTCCAACTTGCTGATCATTACCAACAAAACACTCCAATCGGAGATGGACCAGTTCTTCTTC
CAGATAACCACTACCTTTCTACCCAATCCGTTCTTTCTAAGGATCCAAACGAGAAGCGTGACCACATGGT
CCTTCTTGAGTTCGTCACCGCTGCTGGAATCACCCTTGGAATGGATGAACTTTATAAAGGTGGAGGATCT
GGAGGAGGATCTGGAACCCTTGAGCTTGTCCCACACCTTCACAACCTTAACGATATCTCTCAATACACTT
CTACCACCACCAAGGTAAGTTTAAACAGTTCGGTACTAACTAACCATACATATTTAAATTTTCAGGTTCC
ATCTACCGATATCACCCTCCGCCCAACCCGCAAGAACTCTACCCCAGTTACCTCCGCTTTCCCAACCGCC
AAGCAAGATGATCCAAAGCAGCAACCATCTCCATTCTCCGTTGATCAACGTGATTACTCTACCGAGCTTT
CCGTTACCATCGCCGTCGGAGCCTCCCTTCTCTTCCTTAACATCCTTGCCTTCGCTGCTCTTTACTACAA
GAAGGATAAGCGCCGTCACGATGTTCACCGCCGCTGCTCTCCACAACGCACCACCACCAACGACCTCACT
CACGCTCCAGAAGAGGAGATCATGTCTCTCCAAATGAAGCACACCGATCTTGATCACGAATGCGAGTCTA
TCCACCCACACGAGGTTGTTCTTCGTACCGCTTGCCCACCAGATTACACCCTTGCTATGCGTCGTTCCCC
AGATGATATCCCACTTATGACTCCAAACACTATCACTATGATCCCAAACACCATCCCAGGAATCCAACCA
CTTCATACCTTCAACACTTTCACCGGAGGACAAAACAACACCCTTCCACACCCACACCCACACCCACACT
CTCACTCTTAATCTAGACAATTCCAACTGAGCGCCGGTCGCTACCATTACCAACTTGTCTGGTGTCAAAA
ATAATAGGGGCCGCTGTCATCAGAGTAAGTTTAAACTGAGTTCTACTAACTAACGAGTAATATTTAAATT
TTCAGCATCTCGCGCCCGTGCCTCTGACTTCTAAGTCCAATTACTCTTCAACATCCCTACATGCTCTTTC
TCCCTGTGCTCCCACCCCCTATTTTTGTTATTATCAAAAAACTTCTCTTAATTTCTTTGTTTTTTAGCTT
CTTTTAAGTCACCTCTAACAATGAAATTGTGTAGATTCAAAAATAGAATTAATTCGTAATAAAAAGTCGA
AAAAAATTGTGCTCCCTCCCCCCATTAATAATAATTCTATCCCAAAATCTACACAATGTTCTGTGTACAC
TTCTTATGTTTTTTACTTCTGATAAATTTTTTTGAAACATCATAGAAAAAACCGCACACAAAATACCTTA
TCATATGTTACGTTTCAGTTTATGACCGCAATTTTTATTTCTTCGCACGTCTGGGCCTCTCATGACGTCA
AATCATGCTCATCGTGAAAAAGTTTTGGAGTATTTTTGGAATTTTTCAATCAAGTGAAAGTTTATGAAAT
TAATTTTCCTGCTTTTGCTTTTTGGGGTTTCCCCTATTGTTTGTCAAGATTTCGAGGACGGCGTTTTTCT
TGCTAAAATCACAAGTATTGATGAGCACGATGCAAGAAAGATCGGAAGAAGGTTTGGGTTTGAGGCTCAG
TGGAAGGTGAGTAGAAGTTGATAATTTGAAAGTGGAGTAGTGTCTATGGGGTTTTTGCCTTAAATGACAG
AATACATTCCCAATATACCAAACATAACTGTTTCCTACTAGTCGGCCGTACGGGCCCTTTCGTCTCGCGC
GTTTCGGTGATGACGGTGAAAACCTCTGACACATGCAGCTCCCGGAGACGGTCACAGCTTGTCTGTAAGC
GGATGCCGGGAGCAGACAAGCCCGTCAGGGCGCGTCAGCGGGTGTTGGCGGGTGTCGGGGCTGGCTTAAC
TATGCGGCATCAGAGCAGATTGTACTGAGAGTGCACCATATGCGGTGTGAAATACCGCACAGATGCGTAA
GGAGAAAATACCGCATCAGGCGGCCTTAAGGGCCTCGTGATACGCCTATTTTTATAGGTTAATGTCATGA
TAATAATGGTTTCTTAGACGTCAGGTGGCACTTTTCGGGGAAATGTGCGCGGAACCCCTATTTGTTTATT
TTTCTAAATACATTCAAATATGTATCCGCTCATGAGACAATAACCCTGATAAATGCTTCAATAATATTGA
AAAAGGAAGAGTATGAGTATTCAACATTTCCGTGTCGCCCTTATTCCCTTTTTTGCGGCATTTTGCCTTC
CTGTTTTTGCTCACCCAGAAACGCTGGTGAAAGTAAAAGATGCTGAAGATCAGTTGGGTGCACGAGTGGG
TTACATCGAACTGGATCTCAACAGCGGTAAGATCCTTGAGAGTTTTCGCCCCGAAGAACGTTTTCCAATG
ATGAGCACTTTTAAAGTTCTGCTATGTGGCGCGGTATTATCCCGTATTGACGCCGGGCAAGAGCAACTCG
GTCGCCGCATACACTATTCTCAGAATGACTTGGTTGAGTACTCACCAGTCACAGAAAAGCATCTTACGGA
TGGCATGACAGTAAGAGAATTATGCAGTGCTGCCATAACCATGAGTGATAACACTGCGGCCAACTTACTT
CTGACAACGATCGGAGGACCGAAGGAGCTAACCGCTTTTTTGCACAACATGGGGGATCATGTAACTCGCC
TTGATCGTTGGGAACCGGAGCTGAATGAAGCCATACCAAACGACGAGCGTGACACCACGATGCCTGTAGC
AATGGCAACAACGTTGCGCAAACTATTAACTGGCGAACTACTTACTCTAGCTTCCCGGCAACAATTAATA
GACTGGATGGAGGCGGATAAAGTTGCAGGACCACTTCTGCGCTCGGCCCTTCCGGCTGGCTGGTTTATTG
CTGATAAATCTGGAGCCGGTGAGCGTGGGTCTCGCGGTATCATTGCAGCACTGGGGCCAGATGGTAAGCC
CTCCCGTATCGTAGTTATCTACACGACGGGGAGTCAGGCAACTATGGATGAACGAAATAGACAGATCGCT
GAGATAGGTGCCTCACTGATTAAGCATTGGTAACTGTCAGACCAAGTTTACTCATATATACTTTAGATTG
ATTTAAAACTTCATTTTTAATTTAAAAGGATCTAGGTGAAGATCCTTTTTGATAATCTCATGACCAAAAT
CCCTTAACGTGAGTTTTCGTTCCACTGAGCGTCAGACCCCGTAGAAAAGATCAAAGGATCTTCTTGAGAT
CCTTTTTTTCTGCGCGTAATCTGCTGCTTGCAAACAAAAAAACCACCGCTACCAGCGGTGGTTTGTTTGC
CGGATCAAGAGCTACCAACTCTTTTTCCGAAGGTAACTGGCTTCAGCAGAGCGCAGATACCAAATACTGT
TCTTCTAGTGTAGCCGTAGTTAGGCCACCACTTCAAGAACTCTGTAGCACCGCCTACATACCTCGCTCTG
CTAATCCTGTTACCAGTGGCTGCTGCCAGTGGCGATAAGTCGTGTCTTACCGGGTTGGACTCAAGACGAT
AGTTACCGGATAAGGCGCAGCGGTCGGGCTGAACGGGGGGTTCGTGCACACAGCCCAGCTTGGAGCGAAC
GACCTACACCGAACTGAGATACCTACAGCGTGAGCTATGAGAAAGCGCCACGCTTCCCGAAGGGAGAAAG
GCGGACAGGTATCCGGTAAGCGGCAGGGTCGGAACAGGAGAGCGCACGAGGGAGCTTCCAGGGGGAAACG
CCTGGTATCTTTATAGTCCTGTCGGGTTTCGCCACCTCTGACTTGAGCGTCGATTTTTGTGATGCTCGTC
AGGGGGGCGGAGCCTATGGAAAAACGCCAGCAACGCGGCCTTTTTACGGTTCCTGGCCTTTTGCTGGCCT
TTTGCTCACATGTTCTTTCCTGCGTTATCCCCTGATTCTGTGGATAACCGTATTACCGCCTTTGAGTGAG
CTGATACCGCTCGCCGCAGCCGAACGACCGAGCGCAGCGAGTCAGTGAGCGAGGAAGCGGAAGAGCGCCC
AATACGCAAACCGCCTCTCCCCGCGCGTTGGCCGATTCATTAATGCAGCTGGCACGACAGGTTTCCCGAC
TGGAAAGCGGGCAGTGAGCGCAACGCAATTAATGTGAGTTAGCTCACTCATTAGGCACCCCAGGCTTTAC
ACTTTATGCTTCCGGCTCGTATGTTGTGTGGAATTGTGAGCGGATAACAATTTCACACAGGAAACAGCTA
TGACCATGATTACGCCAAGCTGTAAGTTTAAACATGATCTTACTAACTAACTATTCTCATTTAAATTTTC
AGAGCTTAAAAATGGCTGAAATCACTCACAACGATGGATACGCTAACA
